>Addgene plasmid #185362 | pEBG-hOSR1-Flag | addgene full sequence | sequence record 363819 | Addgene NGS Result
GGAAGAGCGCCCAATACGCAAACCGCCTCTCCCCGCGCGTTGGCCGATTCATTAATGCAGCTGGCACGAC
AGGTTTCCCGACTGGAAAGCGGGCAGTGAGCGCAACGCAATTAATGTGAGTTAGCTCACTCATTAGGCAC
CCCAGGCTTTACACTTTATGCTTCCGGCTCGTATGTTGTGTGGAATTGTGAGCGGATAACAATTTCACAC
AGGAAACAGCTATGACCATGATTACGCCAAGCTTAATTCCCTCCCCAGCAGGCAGAAGTATGCAAAGCAT
GCATCTCAATTAGTCAGCAACCATAGTCCCGCCCCTAACTCCGCCCATCCCGCCCCTAACTCCGCCCAGT
TCCGCCCATTCTCCGCCCCATGGCTGACTAATTTTTTTTATTTATGCAGAGGCCGAGGCCGCCTCGGCCT
CTGAGCTATTCCAGAAGTAGTGAGGAGGCTTTTTTGGAGGCCTAGGCTTTTGCAAAAAGCTTTGCAAAGA
TGGATAAAGTTTTAAACAGAGAGGAATCTTTGCAGCTAATGGACCTTCTAGGTCTTGAAAGGAGTGGGAA
TTGGCTCCGGTGCCCGTCAGTGGGCAGAGCGCACATCGCCCACAGTCCCCGAGAAGTTGGGGGGAGGGGT
CGGCAATTGAACCGGTGCCTAGAGAAGGTGGCGCGGGGTAAACTGGGAAAGTGATGTCGTGTACTGGCTC
CGCCTTTTTCCCGAGGGTGGGGGAGAACCGTATATAAGTGCAGTAGTCGCCGTGAACGTTCTTTTTCGCA
ACGGGTTTGCCGCCAGAACACAGGTAAGTGCCGTGTGTGGTTCCCGCGGGCCTGGCCTCTTTACGGGTTA
TGGCCCTTGCGTGCCTTGAATTACTTCCACCTGGCTGCAGTACGTGATTCTTGATCCCGAGCTTCGGGTT
GGAAGTGGGTGGGAGAGTTCGAGGCCTTGCGCTTAAGGAGCCCCTTCGCCTCGTGCTTGAGTTGAGGCCT
GGCCTGGGCGCTGGGGCCGCCGCGTGCGAATCTGGTGGCACCTTCGCGCCTGTCTCGCTGCTTTCGATAA
GTCTCTAGCCATTTAAAATTTTTGATGACCTGCTGCGACGCTTTTTTTCTGGCAAGATAGTCTTGTAAAT
GCGGGCCAAGATCTGCACACTGGTATTTCGGTTTTTGGGGCCGCGGGCGGCGACGGGGCCCGTGCGTCCC
AGCGCACATGTTCGGCGAGGCGGGGCCTGCGAGCGCGGCCACCGAGAATCGGACGGGGGTAGTCTCAAGC
TGGCCGGCCTGCTCTGGTGCCTGGCCTCGCGCCGCCGTGTATCGCCCCGCCCTGGGCGGCAAGGCTGGCC
CGGTCGGCACCAGTTGCGTGAGCGGAAAGATGGCCGCTTCCCGGCCCTGCTGCAGGGAGCTCAAAATGGA
GGACGCGGCGCTCGGGAGAGCGGGCGGGTGAGTCACCCACACAAAGGAAAAGGGCCTTTCCGTCCTCAGC
CGTCGCTTCATGTGACTCCACGGAGTACCGGGCGCCGTCCAGGCACCTCGATTAGTTCTCGAGCTTTTGG
AGTACGTCGTCTTTAGGTTGGGGGGAGGGGTTTTATGCGATGGAGTTTCCCCACACTGAGTGGGTGGAGA
CTGAAGTTAGGCCAGCTTGGCACTTGATGTAATTCTCCTTGGAATTTGCCCTTTTTGAGTTTGGATCTTG
GTTCATTCTCAAGCCTCAGACAGTGGTTCAAAGTTTTTTTCTTCCATTTCAGGTGTCGTGAGGAATTCTC
TAGAGATCCCTCGACCTCGAGATCCATTGTGCTGGATCTACAATGGCCCCTATACTAGGTTATTGGAAAA
TTAAGGGCCTTGTGCAACCCACTCGACTTCTTTTGGAATATCTTGAAGAAAAATATGAAGAGCATTTGTA
TGAGCGCGATGAAGGTGATAAATGGCGAAACAAAAAGTTTGAATTGGGTTTGGAGTTTCCCAATCTTCCT
TATTATATTGATGGTGATGTTAAATTAACACAGTCTATGGCCATCATACGTTATATAGCTGACAAGCACA
ACATGTTGGGTGGTTGTCCAAAAGAGCGTGCAGAGATTTCAATGCTTGAAGGAGCGGTTTTGGATATTAG
ATACGGTGTTTCGAGAATTGCATATAGTAAAGACTTTGAAACTCTCAAAGTTGATTTTCTTAGCAAGCTA
CCTGAAATGCTGAAAATGTTCGAAGATCGTTTATGTCATAAAACATATTTAAATGGTGATCATGTAACCC
ATCCTGACTTCATGTTGTATGACGCTCTTGATGTTGTTTTATACATGGACCCAATGTGCCTGGATGCGTT
CCCAAAATTAGTTTGTTTTAAAAAACGTATTGAAGCTATCCCACAAATTGATAAGTACTTGAAATCCAGC
AAGTATATAGCATGGCCTTTGCAGGGCTGGCAAGCCACGTTTGGTGGTGGCGACCATCCTCCAAAATCGG
ATCTGGTTCCGCGTGGATCTCTGGAAGTTCTGTTCCAGGGGCCCCTGGGATCCACTAGTGGTACCATGTC
CGAGGACTCGAGCGCCCTGCCCTGGTCCATCAACAGGGACGATTACGAGCTGCAGGAGGTGATCGGGAGT
GGAGCAACTGCTGTAGTCCAAGCAGCTTATTGTGCCCCTAAAAAGGAGAAAGTGGCAATCAAACGGATAA
ACCTTGAGAAATGTCAAACTAGCATGGATGAACTCCTGAAAGAAATTCAAGCCATGAGTCAATGCCATCA
TCCTAATATTGTATCTTACTACACATCTTTTGTGGTAAAAGATGAGCTGTGGCTTGTCATGAAGCTGCTA
AGTGGAGGTTCTGTTCTGGATATTATTAAGCACATTGTGGCAAAAGGGGAACACAAAAGTGGAGTCCTAG
ATGAATCTACCATTGCTACGATACTCCGAGAAGTACTGGAAGGGCTGGAATATCTGCATAAAAATGGACA
GATCCACAGAGATGTGAAAGCTGGAAACATTCTTCTTGGAGAAGATGGCTCAGTACAGATTGCAGACTTT
GGGGTTAGTGCTTTTTTAGCAACTGGTGGTGATATTACCCGAAATAAAGTGAGAAAGACCTTTGTTGGCA
CCCCTTGTTGGATGGCACCTGAAGTTATGGAACAGGTCCGTGGTTATGATTTCAAAGCTGATATTTGGAG
TTTTGGAATTACAGCAATTGAATTGGCTACAGGGGCGGCTCCTTATCATAAATATCCACCAATGAAGGTT
TTAATGCTGACACTGCAGAACGATCCTCCTTCTTTGGAAACTGGTGTTCAAGATAAAGAAATGCTGAAAA
AATATGGAAAATCATTTAGAAAAATGATTTCATTGTGCCTTCAAAAAGATCCAGAAAAAAGACCAACAGC
AGCAGAACTATTAAGGCACAAATTTTTCCAGAAAGCAAAGAATAAAGAATTTCTTCAAGAAAAAACATTG
CAGAGAGCACCAACCATTTCTGAAAGAGCAAAAAAGGTTCGGAGAGTACCAGGTTCCAGTGGGCGTCTTC
ATAAGACAGAGGATGGAGGCTGGGAGTGGAGTGATGATGAATTTGATGAAGAAAGTGAGGAAGGGAAAGC
AGCAATTTCACAACTCAGGTCTCCCCGAGTGAAAGAATCAATATCAAATTCTGAGCTCTTTCCAACAACT
GATCCTGTGGGTACTTTGCTCCAAGTTCCAGAACAGATCTCTGCTCATCTACCTCAGCCAGCTGGGCAGA
TTGCTACACAGCCAACTCAAGTCTCTCTCCCACCCACCGCAGAGCCAGCAAAAACAGCTCAGGCTTTGTC
TTCAGGATCAGGTTCACAAGAAACCAAGATCCCAATCAGTCTAGTACTAAGATTAAGGAATTCCAAAAAA
GAACTAAATGATATTCGATTTGAATTTACTCCTGGGAGAGATACAGCAGAGGGTGTCTCTCAGGAACTCA
TTTCTGCTGGCCTGGTCGACGGAAGGGATTTAGTAATAGTGGCAGCTAATTTGCAGAAAATTGTGGAAGA
ACCTCAGTCAAATCGATCTGTCACTTTCAAACTGGCATCTGGTGTCGAAGGCTCAGATATTCCTGATGAT
GGTAAACTGATAGGATTTGCCCAGCTCAGCATCAGCGGAGGAGATTACAAGGATGACGATGACAAGTAGG
CGGCCGCGACTCTAGAGTGAGGGTCCCCACCTGGGACCCTTGAGAGTATCAGGTCTCCCACGTGGGAGAC
AAGAAATCCCTGTTTAATATTTAAACAGCAGTGTTCCCCATCTGGGTCCTTGCACCCCTCACTCTGGCCT
CAGCCGACTGCACAGCGGCCCCTGCATCCCCTTGGCTGTGAGGCCCCTGGACAAGCAGAGGTGGCCAGAG
CTGGGAGGCATGGCCCTGGGGTCCCACGAATTTGCTGGGGAATCTCGTTTTTCTTCTTAAGACTTTTGGG
ACATGGTTTGACTCCCGAACATCACCGACGTGTCTCCTGTTTTTCTGGGTGGCCTCGGGACACCTGCCCT
GCCCCCACGAGGGTCAGGACTGTGACTCTTTTTAGGGCCAGGCAGGTGCCTGGACATTTGCCTTGCTGGA
CGGGGACTGGGGATGTGGGAGGGAGCAGACAGGAGGAATCATGTCAGGCCTGTGTGTGAAAGGAAGCTCC
ACTGTCACCCTCCACCTCTTCACCCCCCACTCACCAGTGTCCCCTCCACTGTCACATTGTAACTGAACTT
CAGGATAATAAAGWGWTTGCCTCCAAAAAAAAAAAAAAAAAAAAAAAAAAAAAAAAAAAAAAAAAAAAAA
AAAAAAAAAAAAAAAAAAAAAAAAAAAAAAAAAAAAAAAAAAAACCGAATTCACTGGCCGTCGTTTTACA
ACGTCGTGACTGGGAAAACCCTGGCGTTACCCAACTTAATCGCCTTGCAGCACATCCCCCTTTCGCCAGC
TGGCGTAATAGCGAAGAGGCCCGCACCGATCGCCCTTCCCAACAGTTGCGCAGCCTGAATGGCGAATGGC
GCCTGATGCGGTATTTTCTCCTTACGCATCTGTGCGGTATTTCACACCGCATA
[95 nt withheld, positions 5024-5118]
T
[46 nt withheld, positions 5120-5165]
C
[141 nt withheld, positions 5167-5307]
CCTTTGACGTTGGAGTCCACGTTCTTT
[37 nt withheld, positions 5335-5371]
ACTCTATCTCGGGCTATTCTTTTGATTTATAAGGGATTTTGCCGATTTCGGTCTATTGGTTAAAAAATGA
GCTGATTTAACAAAAATTTAACGCGAATTTTAACAAAATATTAACGTTTACAATTTTATGGTGCACTCTC
AGTACAATCTGCTCTGATGCCGCATAGTTAAGCCAGCCCCGACACCCGCCAACACCCGCTGACGCGCCCT
GACGGGCTTGTCTGCTCCCGGCATCCGCTTACAGACAAGCTGTGACCGTCTCCGGGAGCTGCATGTGTCA
GAGGTTTTCACCGTCATCACCGAAACGCGCGAGACGAAAGGGCCTCGTGATACGCCTATTTTTATAGGTT
AATGTCATGATAATAATGGTTTCTTAGACGTCAGGTGGCACTTTTCGGGGAAATGTGCGCGGAACCCCTA
TTTGTTTATTTTTCTAAATACATTCAAATATGTATCCGCTCATGAGACAATAACCCTGATAAATGCTTCA
ATAATATTGAAAAAGGAAGAGTATGAGTATTCAACATTTCCGTGTCGCCCTTATTCCCTTTTTTGCGGCA
TTTTGCCTTCCTGTTTTTGCTCACCCAGAAACGCTGGTGAAAGTAAAAGATGCTGAAGATCAGTTGGGTG
CACGAGTGGGTTACATCGAACTGGATCTCAACAGCGGTAAGATCCTTGAGAGTTTTCGCCCCGAAGAACG
TTTTCCAATGATGAGCACTTTTAAAGTTCTGCTATGTGGCGCGGTATTATCCCGTATTGACGCCGGGCAA
GAGCAACTCGGTCGCCGCATACACTATTCTCAGAATGACTTGGTTGAGTACTCACCAGTCACAGAAAAGC
ATCTTACGGATGGCATGACAGTAAGAGAATTATGCAGTGCTGCCATAACCATGAGTGATAACACTGCGGC
CAACTTACTTCTGACAACGATCGGAGGACCGAAGGAGCTAACCGCTTTTTTGCACAACATGGGGGATCAT
GTAACTCGCCTTGATCGTTGGGAACCGGAGCTGAATGAAGCCATACCAAACGACGAGCGTGACACCACGA
TGCCTGTAGCAATGGCAACAACGTTGCGCAAACTATTAACTGGCGAACTACTTACTCTAGCTTCCCGGCA
ACAATTAATAGACTGGATGGAGGCGGATAAAGTTGCAGGACCACTTCTGCGCTCGGCCCTTCCGGCTGGC
TGGTTTATTGCTGATAAATCTGGAGCCGGTGAGCGTGGGTCTCGCGGTATCATTGCAGCACTGGGGCCAG
ATGGTAAGCCCTCCCGTATCGTAGTTATCTACACGACGGGGAGTCAGGCAACTATGGATGAACGAAATAG
ACAGATCGCTGAGATAGGTGCCTCACTGATTAAGCATTGGTAACTGTCAGACCAAGTTTACTCATATATA
CTTTAGATTGATTTAAAACTTCATTTTTAATTTAAAAGGATCTAGGTGAAGATCCTTTTTGATAATCTCA
TGACCAAAATCCCTTAACGTGAGTTTTCGTTCCACTGAGCGTCAGACCCCGTAGAAAAGATCAAAGGATC
TTCTTGAGATCCTTTTTTTCTGCGCGTAATCTGCTGCTTGCAAACAAAAAAACCACCGCTACCAGCGGTG
GTTTGTTTGCCGGATCAAGAGCTACCAACTCTTTTTCCGAAGGTAACTGGCTTCAGCAGAGCGCAGATAC
CAAATACTGTTCTTCTAGTGTAGCCGTAGTTAGGCCACCACTTCAAGAACTCTGTAGCACCGCCTACATA
CCTCGCTCTGCTAATCCTGTTACCAGTGGCTGCTGCCAGTGGCGATAAGTCGTGTCTTACCGGGTTGGAC
TCAAGACGATAGTTACCGGATAAGGCGCAGCGGTCGGGCTGAACGGGGGGTTCGTGCACACAGCCCAGCT
TGGAGCGAACGACCTACACCGAACTGAGATACCTACAGCGTGAGCTATGAGAAAGCGCCACGCTTCCCGA
AGGGAGAAAGGCGGACAGGTATCCGGTAAGCGGCAGGGTCGGAACAGGAGAGCGCACGAGGGAGCTTCCA
GGGGGAAACGCCTGGTATCTTTATAGTCCTGTCGGGTTTCGCCACCTCTGACTTGAGCGTCGATTTTTGT
GATGCTCGTCAGGGGGGCGGAGCCTATGGAAAAACGCCAGCAACGCGGCCTTTTTACGGTTCCTGGCCTT
TTGCTGGCCTTTTGCTCACATGTTCTTTCCTGCGTTATCCCCTGATTCTGTGGATAACCGTATTACCGCC
TTTGAGTGAGCTGATACCGCTCGCCGCAGCCGAACGACCGAGCGCAGCGAGTCAGTGAGCGAGGAAGC
Features (pLannotate 1.2.2; 19 found; start..end, strand, type, name):
      7..99      +  CDS            lacI (fragment): lac repressor; lacI; The lac repressor binds to the lac operator to inhibit transcription in E. coli. This inhibition can be relieved by adding lactose or isopropyl-β-D-thiogalactopyranoside (IPTG).
    112..133     +  protein_bind   CAP binding site: CAP binding activates transcription in the presence of cAMP. E. coli catabolite activator protein
    148..178     +  promoter       lac promoter: promoter for the E. coli lac operon
    186..202     +  protein_bind   lac operator: The lac repressor binds to the lac operator to inhibit transcription in E. coli. This inhibition can be relieved by adding lactose or isopropyl-β-D-thiogalactopyranoside (IPTG). lac repressor encoded by lacI
    258..468     +  promoter       SV40 promoter: SV40 early promoter
    490..556     +  CDS            small t antigen (fragment): SV40 (simian virus 40) small t antigen
    563..1741    +  promoter       EF-1α promoter: strong constitutive promoter for human elongation factor EF-1α
   1797..2447    +  CDS            GST: glutathione S-transferase from Schistosoma japonicum
   2516..4096    +  CDS            OXSR1: OXSR1_HUMAN - Also known as KIAA1101 From Homo sapiens (Human).
   4103..4126    +  CDS            FLAG: FLAG® epitope tag, followed by an enterokinase cleavage site
   4146..4238    +  ncRNA          G-CSF SLDE: Accession: RF00183 - G-CSF factor stem-loop destabilising element (SLDE)
   4809..4966    +  CDS            lacZα (fragment): LacZα fragment of β-galactosidase; lacZ fragment
   4972..5023    -  misc_feature   bom (fragment): basis of mobility region from pBR322
   5042..5497    +  rep_origin     f1 ori (sequence partly withheld): f1 bacteriophage origin of replication; arrow indicates direction of (+) strand synthesis
   5498..5547    -  misc_feature   bom (fragment): basis of mobility region from pBR322
   5649..5684    -  CDS            rop (fragment): Rop protein, which maintains plasmids at low copy number; rop
   5779..5883    +  promoter       AmpR promoter: bla
   5884..6744    +  CDS            AmpR: β-lactamase; bla; confers resistance to ampicillin, carbenicillin, and related antibiotics
   6915..7503    +  rep_origin     ori: high-copy-number ColE1/pMB1/pBR322/pUC origin of replication
