[The description below was written by a language model from this plasmid's Addgene catalogue record and pLannotate feature annotations shown in this document.]
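Description:
pEBG-hOSR1-Flag is a mammalian expression plasmid of about 7.7 kb, built on the pEBG backbone, that produces human OSR1 (gene symbol OXSR1) as a doubly tagged fusion protein. It is maintained in E. coli through a high-copy ColE1/pUC-type origin and selected with ampicillin via the β-lactamase gene under its own promoter. An f1 phage origin is also present, which in principle allows single-stranded DNA production. The feature table also picks up fragments of lacI, the lac promoter/operator, lacZα, bom and rop. These are remnants of the cloning vectors from which the backbone was assembled and are not functional units of the expression design.

The expression cassette is driven by the strong constitutive human EF-1α promoter. An SV40 early promoter segment and a small t antigen fragment lie just upstream of it. The promoter is followed by the Schistosoma japonicum glutathione S-transferase coding sequence, then the wild-type 1,581 bp OXSR1 open reading frame, cloned between KpnI and NotI sites, and finally a C-terminal FLAG epitope. Downstream of the FLAG tag the annotation identifies a G-CSF stem-loop destabilising element, which suggests that the 3′ untranslated region is derived from G-CSF. No polyadenylation signal is annotated, and no mammalian selection marker is recorded, so the plasmid is best suited to transient transfection.

The stated purpose is expression of GST-OSR1-Flag in mammalian cells. The N-terminal GST tag permits capture on glutathione resin, and the FLAG tag allows detection or immunoprecipitation with anti-FLAG antibodies. These features are useful for pull-down, purification or interaction studies of the protein, although the record does not describe specific applications.
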