Addgene plasmid #185362: pEBG-hOSR1-Flag
Purpose: For mammalian expression of human GST-OSR1-Flag
Depositing lab: Ayaz Najafov. Depositing organization: University of Texas Southwestern Medical Center.
Backbone
  Vector backbone: pEBG
  Vector type: Mammalian Expression
Growth in bacteria
  Bacterial resistance: Ampicillin, 100 μg/mL
  Growth temperature: 37°C
  Growth strain: DH5alpha
  Copy number: High Copy
Gene/Insert
  Gene/Insert name: OXSR1
  Species: H. sapiens (human)
  Insert size (bp): 1581
  Mutation: WT
  Entrez Gene: OXSR1 (a.k.a. OSR1)
  Tag / fusion protein: GST (N terminal on insert); Flag (C terminal on insert)
  Cloning method: Restriction Enzyme; 5′ cloning site KpnI (unknown if destroyed); 3′ cloning site NotI (unknown if destroyed)
Terms and licenses: Academic/Nonprofit Terms; Industry Terms: Not Available to Industry
How to cite: pEBG-hOSR1-Flag was a gift from Ayaz Najafov (Addgene plasmid # 185362 ; http://n2t.net/addgene:185362 ; RRID:Addgene_185362)
